Addgene plasmid #37844: pAct1IHPT-4
Depositing lab: Peggy Lemaux. Depositing organization: University of California, Berkeley. Publication: Transformation of recalcitrant barley cultivars through improvement of regenerability and decreased albinism. Myeong-Je Chor, Wen Jiang, Peggy G. Lemaux. Volume 138, Issue 2, 23 November 1998, Pages 229–244 10.1016/S0168-9452(98)00162-9.
Backbone
  Vector backbone: pILTAB222
  Backbone manufacturer: Sivamani et al PCR 1996
  Total vector size (bp): 5870
  Vector type: Plant transformation
  Selectable markers: Hygromycin
Growth in bacteria
  Bacterial resistance: Ampicillin, 100 μg/mL
  Growth temperature: 37°C
  Growth strain: DH5alpha
  Copy number: High Copy
Gene/Insert
  Gene/Insert name: Actin promoter and intron (alt name: Act1)
  Species: Oryza sativa
  Tag / fusion protein: HPT (Hygromycin phosphotransferase) (C terminal on backbone); nos 3' terminator (C terminal on backbone)
  Cloning method: Restriction Enzyme; 5′ cloning site XbaI (unknown if destroyed); 3′ cloning site KpnI (unknown if destroyed)
  Sequencing primers: 5′ Hygro-R; 3′ Hygro-F
Terms and licenses: Academic/Nonprofit Terms; Industry Terms: Not Available to Industry
Depositor comments: There are several sequence discrepancies between Addgene's quality control sequence and the available NCBI reference sequence for actin promoter. These differences should not affect function.
How to cite: pAct1IHPT-4 was a gift from Peggy Lemaux (Addgene plasmid # 37844 ; http://n2t.net/addgene:37844 ; RRID:Addgene_37844)
