[The description below was written by a language model from this plasmid's Addgene catalogue record.]
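Description:
pAct1IHPT-4 is a plant transformation plasmid of about 5.9 kb built on the pILTAB222 backbone. It is maintained in E. coli as a high-copy plasmid under ampicillin selection. The record does not name the bacterial origin of replication. It also lists no T-DNA borders or other Agrobacterium elements, so the intended delivery route is not explicitly stated. The associated publication concerns transformation of recalcitrant barley cultivars.

The insert is the rice (Oryza sativa) actin 1 (Act1) promoter together with its intron, cloned between XbaI and KpnI sites. It sits upstream of a hygromycin phosphotransferase (HPT) coding sequence, which is followed by the nos 3' terminator; both of these are carried on the backbone. The Act1 promoter gives strong constitutive expression in monocots, and keeping its native intron in the transcribed leader typically raises expression further in cereal cells. HPT detoxifies hygromycin B by phosphorylation, and the nos terminator supplies the transcription termination and polyadenylation signals. The result is a single plant selectable-marker cassette that confers hygromycin resistance on transformed cells.

The record lists no reporter or separate gene of interest, so the plasmid appears to serve mainly as a selection construct for recovering transgenic cereal tissue such as barley. The depositor notes several differences between the quality-control sequence and the public reference sequence for the actin promoter, and states that these are not expected to affect function.
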