>Addgene plasmid #37844 | pAct1IHPT-4 | addgene partial sequence | sequence record 49628 | Hygro-F 5'-gacggcaatttcgatgatg-3'
TCGTCCGATCCGGAGCCGGGACTGTCGGGCGTACACAAATCGCCCGCAGAAGCGCGGCCGTCTGGACCGA
TGGCTGTGTAGAAGTACTCGCCGATAGTGGAAACCGACGCCCCAGCACTCGTCCGAGGGCAAAGGAATAG
AGTAGATGCCGACCGAACAAGAGCTGATTTCGAGAACGCCTCAGCCAGCAACTCGCGCGAGCCTAGCAAG
GCAAATGCGAGAGAACGGCCTTACGCTTGGTGGCACAGTTCTCGTCCACAGTTCGCTAAGCTCGCTCGGC
TGGGTCGCGGGAGGGCCGGTCGCAGTGATTCAGGCCCTTCTGGATTGTGTTGGTCCCCAGGGCACGATTG
TCCGGGATCTATCGATTCCCCCTGAATTCGAGCTCGGTACCGAGCTCGAATTTCCCCGATCGTTCAAACA
TTTGGCAATAAAGTTTCTTAAGATTGAATCCTGTTGCCGGTCTTGCGATGATTATCATATAATTTCTGTT
GAATTACGTTAAGCATGTAATAATTAACATGTAATGCATGACGTTATTTATGAGATGGGTTTTTATGATT
AGAGTCCCGCAATTATACATTTAATACGCGATAGAAAACAAAATATAGCGCGCAAACTAGGATAAATTAT
CGCGCGCGGTGTCATCTATGTTACTAGATCGGGAATTCATCGATGATATCAGATCTGCCGGTCTCCCTAT
AGTGAGTCGTATTAATTTCGATAAGCC
