>Addgene plasmid #37844 | pAct1IHPT-4 | addgene partial sequence | sequence record 49631 | Hygro-R 5'-tatccacgccctcctacatc-3'
CCTCCGAGAGCTGCATCAGGTCGGAGACGCTGTCGAACTTTTCGATCAGAAACTTCTCGACAGACGTCGC
GGTGAGTTCAGGCTTTTTCATATCTTGCCCCCCCCTTCTAGAGTCGACCTGCAGGAATTCGATATCAAGC
TTATCGTCTACCTACAAAAAAGCTCCGCACGAGGCTGCATTTGTCACAAATCATGAAAAGAAAAACTACC
GATGAACAATGCTGAGGGATTCAAATTCTACCCACAAAAAGAAGAAAGAAAGATCTAGCACATCTAAGCC
TGACGAAGCAGCAGAAATATATAAAAATATAAACCATAGTGCCCTTTTCCCCTCTTCCTGATCTTGTTTA
GCATGGCGGAAATTTTAAACCCCCCATCATCTCCCCCAACAACGGCGGATCGCAGATCTACATCCGAGAG
CCCCATTCCCCGCGAGATCCGGGCCGGATCCACGCCGGCGAGAGCCCCAGCCGCGAGATCCCGCCCCTCC
CGCGCACCGATCTGGGCGCGCACGAAGCCGCCTCTCGCCCACCCAAACTACCAAGGCCAAAGATCGAGAC
CGAGACGGAAAAAAAAAACGGAGAAAGAAAGAGGAGAGGGGCGGGGTGGTTACCGGCGCGGCGGCGGCGG
AGGGGG
